>Addgene plasmid #187804 | GB1024 | addgene full sequence | sequence record 377697 | Addgene NGS Result
GGAGACTAGAGCCAAGCTGATCTCCTTTGCCCCGGAGATCACCATGGACGACTTTCTCTATCTCTACGAT
CTAGGAAGAAAGTTCGACGGAGAAGGTGACGATACCATGTTCACCACCGATAATGAGAAGATTAGCCTCT
TCAATTTCAGAAAGAATGCTGACCCACAGATGGTTAGAGAGGCCTACGCGGCAGGTCTGATCAAGACGAT
CTACCCGAGTAATAATCTCCAGGAGATCAAATACCTTCCCAAGAAGGTTAAAGATGCAGTCAAAAGATTC
AGGACTAACTGCATCAAGAACACAGAGAAAGATATATTTCTCAAGATCAGAAGTACTATTCCAGTATGGA
CGATTCAAGGCTTGCTTCATAAACCAAGGCAAGTAATAGAGATTGGAGTCTCTAAGAAAGTAGTTCCTAC
TGAATCAAAGGCCATGGAGTCAAAAATTCAGATCGAGGATCTAACAGAACTCGCCGTGAAGACTGGCGAA
CAGTTCATACAGAGTCTTTTACGACTCAATGACAAGAAGAAAATCTTCGTCAACATGGTGGAGCACGACA
CTCTCGTCTACTCCAAGAATATCAAAGATACAGTCTCAGAAGACCAAAGGGCTATTGAGACTTTTCAACA
AAGGGTAATATCGGGAAACCTCCTCGGATTCCATTGCCCAGCTATCTGTCACTTCATCAAAAGGACAGTA
GAAAAGGAAGGTGGCACCTACAAATGCCATCATTGCGATAAAGGAAAGGCTATCGTTCAAGATGCCCCTG
CCGACAGTGGTCCCAAAGATGGACCCCCACCCACGAGGAGCATCGTGGAAAAAGAAGACGTTCCAACCAC
GTCTTCAAAGCAAGTGGATTGATGTGATATCTCCACTGACGTAAGGGATGACGCACAATCCCACTATCCT
TCGCAAGACCCTTCCTCTATATAAGGAAGTTCATTTCATTTGGAGAGGACTCCGGTATTTTTACAACAAT
TACCACAACAAAACAAACAACAAACAACATTACAATTTACTATTCTAGTCGAAATGGTTCCTAATAAGGG
TTCTTCTGATGTCTTGTCCGAACATTCTGAGCCACAGTTCACTAAGCTGATCGCCCCTCAAGCCGGACCA
AGGAAGTATAAGATCGTGTACCGAAACTTACTGACTTTCGGATATTGGCACCTTTCTGCTGTTTATGGCT
TGTACCTTTGTTTCACTTGTGCTAAATGGGCAACGATTTTGTTTGCCTTTTTTCTTTACGTGATAGCTGA
AATTGGGATTACTGGTGGAGCTCACAGACTTTGGGCACATAGAACTTACAAGGCTAAACTGCCCCTAGAA
ATTCTTCTTCTCATTATGAACTCCATAGCTTTTCAAGATACTGCATTTACTTGGGCCAGGGACCATAGAC
TTCACCACAAATACTCAGATACTGATGCAGATCCTCACAACGCAACCCGGGGTTTTTTTTATTCCCACGT
TGGGTGGTTGTTGGTCAAAAAGCATCCAGAGGTTAAGGCTAGAGGAAAGTACTTGTCTCTCGATGACTTA
AAGAATAACCCGCTATTGAAGTTCCAAAAAAAATACGCCATACTCGTAATTGGAACCTTATGTTTTTTGA
TGCCTACGTTCGTCCCGGTATACTTTTGGGGTGAAGGCATCTCTACTGCATGGAACATCAATCTTTTACG
ATATGTCATGAACTTAAATATGACTTTCCTAGTCAACTCTGCTGCCCATATATTTGGGAACAAGCCGTAT
GATAAATCAATAGCTTCTGTGCAAAATATATCAGTTTCCCTGGCTACATTTGGGGAGGGTTTCCATAATT
ATCATCACACATATCCCTGGGATTATCGTGCAGCAGAACTTGGAAACAATAGATTGAATATGACAACCGC
CTTTATTGATTTCTTCGCCTGGATAGGTTGGGCATATGATCTAAAGTCTGTGCCACAAGAGGCTATTGCA
AAACGGTGCGCAAAAACTGGAGATGGTACTGATATGTGGGGTAGGAAACGTTGAGCTTCGGCCATGCTAG
AGTCCGCAAAAATCACCAGTCTCTCTCTACAAATCTATCTCTCTCTATTTTTCTCCAGAATAATGTGTGA
GTAGTTCCCAGATAAGGGAATTAGGGTTCTTATAGGGTTTCGCTCATGTGTTGAGCATATAAGAAACCCT
TAGTATGTATTTGTATTTGTAAAATACTTCTATCAATAAAATTTCTAATTCCTAAAACCAAAATCCAGTG
ACCTCGCTGTCAGGAGACTAGAGCCAAGCTGATCTCCTTTGCCCCGGAGATCACCATGGACGACTTTCTC
TATCTCTACGATCTAGGAAGAAAGTTCGACGGAGAAGGTGACGATACCATGTTCACCACCGATAATGAGA
AGATTAGCCTCTTCAATTTCAGAAAGAATGCTGACCCACAGATGGTTAGAGAGGCCTACGCGGCAGGTCT
GATCAAGACGATCTACCCGAGTAATAATCTCCAGGAGATCAAATACCTTCCCAAGAAGGTTAAAGATGCA
GTCAAAAGATTCAGGACTAACTGCATCAAGAACACAGAGAAAGATATATTTCTCAAGATCAGAAGTACTA
TTCCAGTATGGACGATTCAAGGCTTGCTTCATAAACCAAGGCAAGTAATAGAGATTGGAGTCTCTAAGAA
AGTAGTTCCTACTGAATCAAAGGCCATGGAGTCAAAAATTCAGATCGAGGATCTAACAGAACTCGCCGTG
AAGACTGGCGAACAGTTCATACAGAGTCTTTTACGACTCAATGACAAGAAGAAAATCTTCGTCAACATGG
TGGAGCACGACACTCTCGTCTACTCCAAGAATATCAAAGATACAGTCTCAGAAGACCAAAGGGCTATTGA
GACTTTTCAACAAAGGGTAATATCGGGAAACCTCCTCGGATTCCATTGCCCAGCTATCTGTCACTTCATC
AAAAGGACAGTAGAAAAGGAAGGTGGCACCTACAAATGCCATCATTGCGATAAAGGAAAGGCTATCGTTC
AAGATGCCCCTGCCGACAGTGGTCCCAAAGATGGACCCCCACCCACGAGGAGCATCGTGGAAAAAGAAGA
CGTTCCAACCACGTCTTCAAAGCAAGTGGATTGATGTGATATCTCCACTGACGTAAGGGATGACGCACAA
TCCCACTATCCTTCGCAAGACCCTTCCTCTATATAAGGAAGTTCATTTCATTTGGAGAGGACTCCGGTAT
TTTTACAACAATTACCACAACAAAACAAACAACAAACAACATTACAATTTACTATTCTAGTCGAAATGGT
TGTGTTGACTAGCAAGGAGACAAAGCCTAGCGTCGCTGAATTTTACGCTGGAAAAAGTGTTTTTATTACT
GGGGGTACTGGGTTTCTCGGTAAGGTTTTCATTGAGAAACTCTTGTATTCTTGTCCAGATATAGAAAACA
TTTACATGTTGATCAGGGAAAAAAAAGGTTTATCAGTTAGTGAGAGGATCAAGCAGTTTCTTGACGACCC
TCTGTTTACCAGGTTGAAGGATAAGAGGCCTGCTGATCTTGAGAAAATCGTCCTTATTCCTGGCGACATT
ACTGCTCCCGACTTGGGTATTAACAGTGAGAACGAAAAAATGCTTATAGAAAAGGTGAGTGTTATCATAC
ACTCAGCAGCTACCGTCAAGTTCAATGAGCCATTGCCTACCGCTTGGAAGATCAATGTCGAGGGTACACG
GATGATGTTAGCACTTAGCAGACGGATGAAGAGAATAGAGGTTTTCATCCATATCTCTACCGCTTACACA
AATACAAACAGGGAGGTGGTTGATGAAATTTTGTACCCTGCACCTGCTGACATTGACCAAGTTCACCAGT
ACGTGAAAGATGGTATCTCTGAAGAAGATACTGAGAAGATCCTCAATGGAAGGCCCAATACATATACTTT
CACCAAGGCTCTGACCGAGCATTTAGTTGCTGAGAACCAAGCTTATGTGCCAACCATTATCGTTAGGCCG
AGTGTTGTTGCTGCTATAAAGGACGAGCCACTTAAAGGATGGCTGGGCAATTGGTTTGGCGCTACCGGAT
TGACAGTTTTTACCGCAAAGGGACTAAACAGGGTCATTTATGGTCATTCCTCATACATAGTTGATCTTAT
TCCTGTAGATTACGTTGCTAATTTAGTTATCGCCGCAGGAGCCAAGTCTTCAAAATCTACAGAATTGAAA
GTGTATAATTGCTGCTCTTCAAGCTGCAACCCAGTGACCATTGGGACGTTAATGAGTATGTTCGCTGACG
ACGCTATAAAGCAGAAAAGTTATGCAATGCCGTTACCGGGTTGGTACATATTTACCAAGTATAAGTGGCT
TGTGCTACTGTTGACTTTCTTATTTCAGGTCATTCCTGCTTATGTTACAGATCTCTCTAGGCATCTGATT
GGTAAATCCCCACGTTATATCAAGCTCCAATCCCTGGTTAATCAGACTAGATCATCTATAGATTTCTTTA
CCAACCACAGCTGGGTTATGAAGGCCGACCGGGTGAGGGAGTTGTACGCATCACTGTCTCCCGCCGATAA
ATACCTATTCCCGTGTGATCCTACCGATATAAATTGGACTCATTATATACAGGATTATTGTTGGGGTGTG
AGGCACTTCTTGGAAAAGAAATATCGGTGAGCTTCGGCCATGCTAGAGTCCGCAAAAATCACCAGTCTCT
CTCTACAAATCTATCTCTCTCTATTTTTCTCCAGAATAATGTGTGAGTAGTTCCCAGATAAGGGAATTAG
GGTTCTTATAGGGTTTCGCTCATGTGTTGAGCATATAAGAAACCCTTAGTATGTATTTGTATTTGTAAAA
TACTTCTATCAATAAAATTTCTAATTCCTAAAACCAAAATCCAGTGACCTCGCTGTCATGAGACCGGATC
CTGACGTAAACCTAAGAGAAAAGAGCGTTTATTAGAATAATCGGATATTTAAAAGGGCGTGAAAAGGTTT
ATCCGTTCGTCCATTTGTATGTGCATGCCAACCACAGGGTTCCCCTCGGGATCAAAGTACTTTGATCCAA
CCCCTCCGCTGCTATAGTGCAGTCGGCTTCTGACGTTCAGTGCAGCCGTCATCTGAAAACGACATGTCGC
ACAAGTCCTAAGTTACGCGACAGGCTGCCGCCCTGCCCTTTTCCTGGCGTTTTCTTGTCGCGTGTTTTAG
TCGCATAAAGTAGAATACTTGCGACTAGAACCGGAGACATTACGCCATGAACAAGAGCGCCGCCGCTGGC
CTGCTGGGCTATGCCCGCGTCAGCACCGACGACCAGGACTTGACCAACCAACGGGCCGAACTGCACGCGG
CCGGCTGCACCAAGCTGTTTTCCGAGAAGATCACCGGCACCAGGCGCGACCGCCCGGAGCTGGCCAGGAT
GCTTGACCACCTACGCCCTGGCGACGTTGTGACAGTGACCAGGCTAGACCGCCTGGCCCGCAGCACCCGC
GACCTACTGGACATTGCCGAGCGCATCCAGGAGGCCGGCGCGGGCCTGCGTAGCCTGGCAGAGCCGTGGG
CCGACACCACCACGCCGGCCGGCCGCATGGTGTTGACCGTGTTCGCCGGCATTGCCGAGTTCGAGCGTTC
CCTAATCATCGACCGCACCCGGAGCGGGCGCGAGGCCGCCAAGGCCCGAGGCGTGAAGTTTGGCCCCCGC
CCTACCCTCACCCCGGCACAGATCGCGCACGCCCGCGAGCTGATCGACCAGGAAGGCCGCACCGTGAAAG
AGGCGGCTGCACTGCTTGGCGTGCATCGCTCGACCCTGTACCGCGCACTTGAGCGCAGCGAGGAAGTGAC
GCCCACCGAGGCCAGGCGGCGCGGTGCCTTCCGTGAGGACGCATTGACCGAGGCCGACGCCCTGGCGGCC
GCCGAGAATGAACGCCAAGAGGAACAAGCATGAAACCGCACCAGGACGGCCAGGACGAACCGTTTTTCAT
TACCGAAGAGATCGAGGCGGAGATGATCGCGGCCGGGTACGTGTTCGAGCCGCCCGCGCACCTCTCAACC
GTGCGGCTGCATGAAATCCTGGCCGGTTTGTCTGATGCCAAGCTGGCGGCCTGGCCGGCCAGCTTGGCCG
CTGAAGAAACCGAGCGCCGCCGTCTAAAAAGGTGATGTGTATTTGAGTAAAACAGCTTGCGTCATGCGGT
CGCTGCGTATATGATGCGATGAGTAAATAAACAAATACGCAAGGGGAACGCATGAAGGTTATCGCTGTAC
TTAACCAGAAAGGCGGGTCAGGCAAGACGACCATCGCAACCCATCTAGCCCGCGCCCTGCAACTCGCCGG
GGCCGATGTTCTGTTAGTCGATTCCGATCCCCAGGGCAGTGCCCGCGATTGGGCGGCCGTGCGGGAAGAT
CAACCGCTAACCGTTGTCGGCATCGACCGCCCGACGATTGACCGCGACGTGAAGGCCATCGGCCGGCGCG
ACTTCGTAGTGATCGACGGAGCGCCCCAGGCGGCGGACTTGGCTGTGTCCGCGATCAAGGCAGCCGACTT
CGTGCTGATTCCGGTGCAGCCAAGCCCTTACGACATATGGGCCACCGCCGACCTGGTGGAGCTGGTTAAG
CAGCGCATTGAGGTCACGGATGGAAGGCTACAAGCGGCCTTTGTCGTGTCGCGGGCGATCAAAGGCACGC
GCATCGGCGGTGAGGTTGCCGAGGCGCTGGCCGGGTACGAGCTGCCCATTCTTGAGTCCCGTATCACGCA
GCGCGTGAGCTACCCAGGCACTGCCGCCGCCGGCACAACCGTTCTTGAATCAGAACCCGAGGGCGACGCT
GCCCGCGAGGTCCAGGCGCTGGCCGCTGAAATTAAATCAAAACTCATTTGAGTTAATGAGGTAAAGAGAA
AATGAGCAAAAGCACAAACACGCTAAGTGCCGGCCGTCCGAGCGCACGCAGCAGCAAGGCTGCAACGTTG
GCCAGCCTGGCAGACACGCCAGCCATGAAGCGGGTCAACTTTCAGTTGCCGGCGGAGGATCACACCAAGC
TGAAGATGTACGCGGTACGCCAAGGCAAGACCATTACCGAGCTGCTATCTGAATACATCGCGCAGCTACC
AGAGTAAATGAGCAAATGAATAAATGAGTAGATGAATTTTAGCGGCTAAAGGAGGCGGCATGGAAAATCA
AGAACAACCAGGCACCGACGCCGTGGAATGCCCCATGTGTGGAGGAACGGGCGGTTGGCCAGGCGTAAGC
GGCTGGGTTGCCTGCCGGCCCTGCAATGGCACTGGAACCCCCAAGCCCGAGGAATCGGCGTGAGCGGTCG
CAAACCATCCGGCCCGGTACAAATCGGCGCGGCGCTGGGTGATGACCTGGTGGAGAAGTTGAAGGCCGCG
CAGGCCGCCCAGCGGCAACGCATCGAGGCAGAAGCACGCCCCGGTGAATCGTGGCAAGCGGCCGCTGATC
GAATCCGCAAAGAATCCCGGCAACCGCCGGCAGCCGGTGCGCCGTCGATTAGGAAGCCGCCCAAGGGCGA
CGAGCAACCAGATTTTTTCGTTCCGATGCTCTATGACGTGGGCACCCGCGATAGTCGCAGCATCATGGAC
GTGGCCGTTTTCCGTCTGTCGAAGCGTGACCGACGAGCTGGCGAGGTGATCCGCTACGAGCTTCCAGACG
GGCACGTAGAGGTTTCCGCAGGGCCGGCCGGCATGGCCAGTGTGTGGGATTACGACCTGGTACTGATGGC
GGTTTCCCATCTAACCGAATCCATGAACCGATACCGGGAAGGGAAGGGAGACAAGCCCGGCCGCGTGTTC
CGTCCACACGTTGCGGACGTACTCAAGTTCTGCCGGCGAGCCGATGGCGGAAAGCAGAAAGACGACCTGG
TAGAAACCTGCATTCGGTTAAACACCACGCACGTTGCCATGCAGCGTACGAAGAAGGCCAAGAACGGCCG
CCTGGTGACGGTATCCGAGGGTGAAGCCTTGATTAGCCGCTACAAGATCGTAAAGAGCGAAACCGGGCGG
CCGGAGTACATCGAGATCGAGCTAGCTGATTGGATGTACCGCGAGATCACAGAAGGCAAGAACCCGGACG
TGCTGACGGTTCACCCCGATTACTTTTTGATCGATCCCGGCATCGGCCGTTTTCTCTACCGCCTGGCACG
CCGCGCCGCAGGCAAGGCAGAAGCCAGATGGTTGTTCAAGACGATCTACGAACGCAGTGGCAGCGCCGGA
GAGTTCAAGAAGTTCTGTTTCACCGTGCGCAAGCTGATCGGGTCAAATGACCTGCCGGAGTACGATTTGA
AGGAGGAGGCGGGGCAGGCTGGCCCGATCCTAGTCATGCGCTACCGCAACCTGATCGAGGGCGAAGCATC
CGCCGGTTCCTAATGTACGGAGCAGATGCTAGGGCAAATTGCCCTAGCAGGGGAAAAAGGTCGAAAAGGA
CTCTTTCCTGTGGATAGCACGTACATTGGGAACCCAAAGCCGTACATTGGGAACCGGAACCCGTACATTG
GGAACCCAAAGCCGTACATTGGGAACCGGTCACACATGTAAGTGACTGATATAAAAGAGAAAAAAGGCGA
TTTTTCCGCCTAAAACTCTTTAAAACTTATTAAAACTCTTAAAACCCGCCTGGCCTGTGCATAACTGTCT
GGCCAGCGCACAGCCGAAGAGCTGCAAAAAGCGCCTACCCTTCGGTCGCTGCGCTCCCTACGCCCCGCCG
CTTCGCGTCGGCCTATCGCGGCCGCTGGCCGCTCAAAAATGGCTGGCCTACGGCCAGGCAATCTACCAGG
GCGCGGACAAGCCGCGCCGTCGCCACTCGACCGCCGGCGCCCACATCAAGGCACCCTGCCTCGCGCGTTT
CGGTGATGACGGTGAAAACCTCTGACACATGCAGCTCCCGGTGACGGTCACAGCTTGTCTGTAAGCGGAT
GCCGGGAGCAGACAAGCCCGTCAGGGCGCGTCAGCGGGTGTTGGCGGGTGTCGGGGCGCAGCCATGACCC
AGTCACGTAGCGATAGCGGAGTGTATACTGGCTTAACTATGCGGCATCAGAGCAGATTGTACTGAGAGTG
CACCATATGCGGTGTGAAATACCGCACAGATGCGTAAGGAGAAAATACCGCATCAGGCGCTCTTCCGCTT
CCTCGCTCACTGACTCGCTGCGCTCGGTCGTTCGGCTGCGGCGAGCGGTATCAGCTCACTCAAAGGCGGT
AATACGGTTATCCACAGAATCAGGGGATAACGCAGGAAAGAACATGTGAGCAAAAGGCCAGCAAAAGGCC
AGGAACCGTAAAAAGGCCGCGTTGCTGGCGTTTTTCCATAGGCTCCGCCCCCCTGACGAGCATCACAAAA
ATCGACGCTCAAGTCAGAGGTGGCGAAACCCGACAGGACTATAAAGATACCAGGCGTTTCCCCCTGGAAG
CTCCCTCGTGCGCTCTCCTGTTCCGACCCTGCCGCTTACCGGATACCTGTCCGCCTTTCTCCCTTCGGGA
AGCGTGGCGCTTTCTCATAGCTCACGCTGTAGGTATCTCAGTTCGGTGTAGGTCGTTCGCTCCAAGCTGG
GCTGTGTGCACGAACCCCCCGTTCAGCCCGACCGCTGCGCCTTATCCGGTAACTATCGTCTTGAGTCCAA
CCCGGTAAGACACGACTTATCGCCACTGGCAGCAGCCACTGGTAACAGGATTAGCAGAGCGAGGTATGTA
GGCGGTGCTACAGAGTTCTTGAAGTGGTGGCCTAACTACGGCTACACTAGAAGGACAGTATTTGGTATCT
GCGCTCTGCTGAAGCCAGTTACCTTCGGAAAAAGAGTTGGTAGCTCTTGATCCGGCAAACAAACCACCGC
TGGTAGCGGTGGTTTTTTTGTTTGCAAGCAGCAGATTACGCGCAGAAAAAAAGGATCTCAAGAAGATCCT
TTGATCTTTTCTACGGGGTCTGACGCTCAGTGGAACGAAAACTCACGTTAAGGGATTTTGGTCATGCATT
CTAGGTGATTATTTGCCGACTACCTTGGTGATCTCGCCTTTCACGTAGTGGACAAATTCTTCCAACTGAT
CTGCGCGCGAGGCCAAGCGATCTTCTTCTTGTCCAAGATAAGCCTGTCTAGCTTCAAGTATGACGGGCTG
ATACTGGGCCGGCAGGCGCTCCATTGCCCAGTCGGCAGCGACATCCTTCGGCGCGATTTTGCCGGTTACT
GCGCTGTACCAAATGCGGGACAACGTAAGCACTACATTTCGCTCATCACCAGCCCAGTCGGGCGGCGAGT
TCCATAGCGTTAAGGTTTCATTTAGCGCCTCAAATAGATCCTGTTCAGGAACCGGATCAAAGAGTTCCTC
CGCCGCTGGACCTACCAAGGCAACGCTATGTTCTCTTGCTTTTGTCAGCAAGATAGCCAGATCAATGTCG
ATCGTGGCTGGCTCGAAGATACCTGCAAGAATGTCATTGCGCTGCCATTCTCCAAATTGCAGTTCGCGCT
TAGCTGGATAACGCCACGGAATGATGTCGTCGTGCACAACAATGGTGACTTCTACAGCGCGGAGAATCTC
GCTCTCTCCAGGGGAAGCCGAAGTTTCCAAAAGGTCGTTGATCAAAGCTCGCCGCGTTGTTTCATCAAGC
CTTACGGTCACCGTAACCAGCAAATCAATATCACTGTGTGGCTTCAGGCCGCCATCCACTGCGGAGCCGT
ACAAATGTACGGCCAGCAACGTCGGTTCGAGATGGCGCTCGATGACGCCAACTACCTCTGATAGTTGAGT
CGATACTTCGGCGATCACCGCTTCCCTCATAATGTTTAACTTTGTTTTAGGGCGACTGCCCTGCTGCGTA
ACATCGTTGCTGCTCCATAACATCAAACATCGACCCACGGCGTAACGCGCTTGCTGCTTGGATGCCCGAG
GCATAGACTGTACCCCAAAAAAACAGTCATAACAAGCCATGAAAACCGCCACTGCGCCGTTACCACCGCT
GCGTTCGGTCAAGGTTCTGGACCAGTTGCGTGAGCGCATACGCTACTTGCATTACAGCTTACGAACCGAA
CAGGCTTATGTCCACTGGGTTCGTGCCTTCATCCGTTTCCACGGTGTGCGTCACCCGGCAACCTTGGGTA
GCAGCGAAGTCGAGGCATTTCTGTCCTGGCTGGAACAGAACTTATTATTTCCTTCCTCTTTTCTACAGTA
TTTAAAGATACCCCAAGAAGCTAATTATAACAAGACGAACTCCAATTCACTGTTCCTTGCATTCTAAAAC
CTTAAATACCAGAAAACAGCTTTTTCAAAGTTGTTTTCAAAGTTGGCGTATAACATAGTATCGACGGAGC
CGATTTTGAAACCGCGGTGATCACAGGCAGCAACGCTCTGTCATCGTTACAATCAACATGCTACCCTCCG
CGAGATCATCCGTGTTTCAAACCCGGCAGCTTAGTTGCCGTTCTTCCGAATAGCATCGGTAACATGAGCA
AAGTCTGCCGCCTTACAACGGCTCTCCCGCTGACGCCGTCCCGGACTGATGGGCTGCCTGTATCGAGTGG
TGATTTTGTGCCGAGCTGCCGGTCGGGGAGCTGTTGGCTGGCTGGTGGCAGGATATATTGTGGTGTAACG
GATCCGGTCTCA
Features (pLannotate 1.2.2; 20 found; start..end, strand, type, name):
    616..960     +  promoter       CaMV 35S promoter: strong constitutive promoter from cauliflower mosaic virus
    913..959     +  promoter       minimal CaMV 35S promoter: minimal 35S promoter from cauliflower mosaic virus
    992..1017    +  misc_feature   TMV Ω (fragment): translational enhancer from the tobacco mosaic virus 5'-leader sequence (Gallie et al., 1988)
   1034..2008    +  CDS            ACO11_CHORO: Experimental evidence at protein level: Swiss-Prot protein existence level 1. Catalyzes the formation of Delta(11) fatty acyl precursors in the pheromone gland, with a preference for myristic acid. From Choristoneura rosaceana (Oblique banded leafroller).
   2080..2239    +  polyA_signal   CaMV poly(A) signal (fragment): cauliflower mosaic virus polyadenylation signal
   2868..3212    +  promoter       CaMV 35S promoter: strong constitutive promoter from cauliflower mosaic virus
   3165..3211    +  promoter       minimal CaMV 35S promoter: minimal 35S promoter from cauliflower mosaic virus
   3244..3269    +  misc_feature   TMV Ω (fragment): translational enhancer from the tobacco mosaic virus 5'-leader sequence (Gallie et al., 1988)
   4716..4875    +  polyA_signal   CaMV poly(A) signal (fragment): cauliflower mosaic virus polyadenylation signal
   5251..5652    +  CDS            Y4CG_SINFN (fragment): Protein inferred from homology: Swiss-Prot protein existence level 3. From Sinorhizobium fredii (strain NBRC 101917 / NGR234).
   6212..6841    +  CDS            pVS1 StaA: stability protein from the Pseudomonas plasmid pVS1 (Heeb et al., 2000)
   7270..8343    +  CDS            pVS1 RepA: replication protein from the Pseudomonas plasmid pVS1 (Heeb et al., 2000)
   8409..8603    +  rep_origin     pVS1 oriV: origin of replication for the Pseudomonas plasmid pVS1 (Heeb et al., 2000)
   8806..8845    +  CDS            rop (fragment): Rop protein, which maintains plasmids at low copy number; rop
   8947..9087    +  misc_feature   bom: basis of mobility region from pBR322
   9273..9861    -  rep_origin     ori: high-copy-number ColE1/pMB1/pBR322/pUC origin of replication
   9952..10740   -  CDS            aadA: S3AD_ECOLX - Experimental evidence at protein level: Swiss-Prot protein existence level 1. Mediates bacterial resistance to the antibiotics streptomycin and spectinomycin. From Escherichia coli.
  10747..10803   -  CDS            GmR (fragment): gentamycin acetyltransferase; aacC1; confers resistance to gentamycin
  10979..11002   -  promoter       Pc promoter (fragment): intI1 (promoter lies within the coding sequence); class 1 integron promoter
  11526..11548   +  misc_feature   LB T-DNA repeat: left border repeat from nopaline C58 T-DNA (truncated)
