[The description below was written by a language model from this plasmid's Addgene catalogue record and pLannotate feature annotations shown in this document.]
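Description:
GB1024 is a plant expression module built in the pDGB2_omega1 backbone, a binary-type vector carrying two replication systems. A high-copy ColE1/pUC-type origin with the pBR322 bom region supports propagation in E. coli, while the pVS1 oriV with its RepA replication protein and StaA stability protein allows maintenance in hosts such as Agrobacterium. Bacterial selection is by spectinomycin, conferred by the aadA gene, which sits next to remnants of a gentamicin resistance gene and a class 1 integron Pc promoter. A truncated nopaline-type T-DNA left border repeat is annotated; no right border appears in the feature table, although one would be expected in a vector of this kind.

The payload consists of two tandem transcriptional units in the same orientation, each driven by the constitutive CaMV 35S promoter. In each unit the promoter is followed by a fragment of the TMV omega translational enhancer, and the unit ends in a CaMV polyadenylation signal. The first unit carries the synthetic Atr delta11 coding sequence, the delta-11 fatty acyl desaturase of Amyelois transitella. The automated annotation labels it by homology to a related desaturase from Choristoneura rosaceana. The second unit has an unannotated gap between its omega leader and terminator. According to the depositor comments, this unit encodes HarFAR, the fatty acid reductase from Helicoverpa armigera.

Co-expression of the two enzymes is intended to introduce a delta-11 double bond into fatty acyl precursors and reduce them towards fatty alcohols. These are steps in moth sex pheromone biosynthesis. The associated work concerns control of insect pheromone production in Nicotiana benthamiana, and the module serves as the constitutive version of that pathway. No plant selectable marker is annotated.
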