Addgene plasmid #187804: GB1024
Purpose: Module for the constitutive expression of the delta-11-desaturase from Amyelois transitella and a fatty acid reductase from Helicoverpa armigera.
Depositing lab: Diego Orzaez. Depositing organization: Instituto de Biologia Molecular y Celular de Plantas. Publication: Tunable control of insect pheromone biosynthesis in Nicotiana benthamiana. Kallam K, Moreno-Gimenez E, Mateos-Fernandez R, Tansley C, Gianoglio S, Orzaez D, Patron N. Plant Biotechnol J. 2023 Apr 9. doi: 10.1111/pbi.14048. PubMed 37032497.
Backbone
  Vector backbone: pDGB2_omega1
  Vector type: Plant Expression
Growth in bacteria
  Bacterial resistance: Spectinomycin, 50 μg/mL
  Growth temperature: 37°C
  Growth strain: DH5alpha
  Copy number: High Copy
Gene/Insert
  Gene/Insert name: Atr delta11
  Species: Synthetic
  Cloning method: Restriction Enzyme; 5′ cloning site Unknown (unknown if destroyed)
Terms and licenses: Academic/Nonprofit Terms; Industry Terms: Not Available to Industry
Depositor comments: Contains also the Transcriptional Unit for constitutive expression of the fatty acid reductase HarFar
How to cite: GB1024 was a gift from Diego Orzaez (Addgene plasmid # 187804 ; http://n2t.net/addgene:187804 ; RRID:Addgene_187804)
